>Addgene plasmid #25344 | HERC2 (3KCI) | depositor partial sequence | sequence record 11818 | Author sequence
AGTGGAACAATTTATGGATGGGGACATAATCACAGGGGCCAGCTCGGGGGCATTGAAGGCGCAAAAGTCA
AAGTTCCCACTCCCTGTGAAGCCCTTGCAACTCTCAGACCCGTGCAGTTAATCGGAGGGGAACAGACCCT
CTTTGCTGTGACGGCTGATGGGAAGCTGTATGCCACTGGGTATGGTGCAGGTGGCAGACTAGGCATTGGA
GGGACAGAGTCGGTGTCCACCCCAACATTGCTTGAATCCATTCAGCATGTGTTTATTAAGAAAGTAGCTG
TGAACTCTGGAGGAAAGCACTGCCTTGCCCTGTCTTCAGAAGGAGAAGTTTACTCTTGGGGTGAGGCAGA
AGATGGGAAGTTGGGGCATGGCAACAGAAGTCCGTGTGACCGCCCTCGTGTCATCGAGTCTCTGAGAGGA
ATTGAAGTGGTCGATGTTGCTGCTGGCGGAGCCCACAGCGCCTGTGTCACAGCAGCCGGGGACCTCTACA
CATGGGGCAAAGGCCGCTACGGCCGGCTGGGGCACAGCGACAGTGAGGACCAGCTGAAGCCGAAGCTGGT
GGAGGCGCTGCAGGGCCACCGTGTGGTTGACATCGCCTGTGGCAGTGGAGATGCCCAGACCCTCTGCCTC
ACAGATGACGACACTGTCTGGTCCTGGGGGGACGGGGACTACGGCAAGCTCGGCCGGGGAGGCAGCGATG
GCTGTAAAGTGCCTATGAAGATTGATTCTCTTACTGGTCTTGGAGTAGTTAAAGTGGAATGCGGATCCCA
GTTTTCTGTTGCCCTTACCAAATCTGGAGCTGTTTATACCTGGGGCAAAGGCGATTATCACAGGTTGGGC
CATGGATCAGATGACCATGTTCGAAGGCCTCGGCAGGTCCAAGGGTTGCAGGGGAAGAAAGTCATCGCCA
TCGCCACTGGCTCCCTGCACTGTGTGTGCTGCACAGAGGATGGTGAGGTTTATACATGGGGCGACAATGA
TGAGGGACAACTGGGAGACGGAACCACCAATGCCATCCAGAGGCCTCGGTTGGTAGCTGCCCTTCAGGGT
AAGAAGGTCAACCGTGTGGCCTGTGGCTCAGCACATACCCTCGCCTGGTCGACCAGCAAGCCC
