>Addgene plasmid #25344 | HERC2 (3KCI) | addgene partial sequence | sequence record 31429 | 25344
ATTCCTCTGAATATTTTGTTTACTTTAAGAAGGAGATATACCATGCATCATCATCATCATCACAGCAGCG
GCAGAGAAAACTTGTATTTCCAGGGCAGTGGAACAATTTATGGATGGGGACATAATCACAGGGGCCAGCT
CGGGGGCATTGAAGGCGCAAAAGTCAAAGTTCCCACTCCCTGTGAAGCCCTTGCAACTCTCAGACCCGTG
CAGTTAATCGGAGGGGAACAGACCCTCTTTGCTGTGACGGCTGATGGGAAGCTGTATGCCACTGGGTATG
GTGCAGGTGGCAGACTAGGCATTGGAGGGACAGAGTCGGTGTCCACCCCAACATTGCTTGAATCCATTCA
GCATGTGTTTATTAAGAAAGTAGCTGTGAACTCTGGAGGAAAGCACTGCCTTGCCCTGTCTTCAGAAGGA
GAAGTTTACTCTTGGGGTGAGGCAGAAGATGGGAAGTTGGGGCATGGCAACAGAAGTCCGTGTGACCGCC
CTCGTGTCATCGAGTCTCTGAGAGGAATTGAAGTGGTCGATGTTGCTGCTGGCGGAGCCCACAGCGCCTG
TGTCACAGCAGCCGGGGACCTCTACACATGGGGCAAAGGCCGCTACGGCCGGCTGGGGCACAGCGACAGT
GAGGACCAGCTGAAGCCGAAGCTGGTGGAGGCGCTGCAGGGCCACCGTGTGGTTGACATCGCCTGTGGCA
GTGGAGATGCCCAGACCCTCTGCCTCACAGATGACGACACTGTCTGGTCCTGGGGGGACGGGGACTACGG
CAAGCTCGGCCGGGGAGGCAGCGATGGCTGTAAAGTGCCTATGAAGATTGATTCTCTTACTGGTCTTGGA
GTAGTTAAAGTGGAATGCGGATCCCAGTTTTCTGTTGCCCTTACCAAATCTGGAGCTGTTTATACT
