[The description below was written by a language model from this plasmid's Addgene catalogue record.]
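Description:
HERC2 (3KCI) is a bacterial expression plasmid built on the pET28-MHL backbone from the Structural Genomics Consortium, a pET-family vector listed at 7325 bp without insert. It is selected with kanamycin and recorded as low copy, with propagation in a standard cloning strain. The record provides no feature table, so the origin of replication and the exact regulatory elements are not explicitly listed. However, the use of T7 and T7-terminator sequencing primers is consistent with the insert sitting in a T7 promoter/terminator expression cassette, as is typical of pET vectors, which are expressed in hosts supplying T7 RNA polymerase.

The insert is a 1113 bp fragment of human HERC2 (HECT domain and RLD 2) encoding amino acid residues 3951–4321, described as the third RLD (RCC1-like domain) of the protein. It is therefore a defined domain construct rather than the full open reading frame of this very large E3 ubiquitin ligase, which the record itself flags. The fragment was introduced by restriction enzyme cloning and carries an N-terminal His tag, allowing purification of the recombinant protein by immobilized metal affinity chromatography. Whether a protease cleavage site lies between the tag and the domain is not stated.

The stated purpose is bacterial production of protein for structure determination, and the construct is linked to a deposited crystal structure of this domain. It suits laboratories needing purified HERC2 RLD3 for structural, biophysical or binding studies.
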