Addgene plasmid #25344: HERC2 (3KCI)
Purpose: Bacterial expression for structure determination; may not be full ORF
Depositing lab: Cheryl Arrowsmith. Depositing organization: University of Toronto.
Backbone
  Vector backbone: pET28-MHL
  Backbone manufacturer: SGC
  Backbone size w/o insert (bp): 7325
  Vector type: Bacterial Expression
Growth in bacteria
  Bacterial resistance: Kanamycin, 50 μg/mL
  Growth temperature: 37°C
  Growth strain: DH5alpha
  Copy number: Low Copy
Gene/Insert
  Gene/Insert name: herc2.3951.4321 (alt names: PDB: 3KCI; hect domain and RLD 2, third RLD domain; HERC2)
  Species: H. sapiens (human)
  Insert size (bp): 1113
  Mutation: contains amino acid residues 3951-4321
  Entrez Gene: HERC2 (a.k.a. D15F37S1, MRT38, SHEP1, jdf2, p528)
  Tag / fusion protein: His (N terminal on insert)
  Cloning method: Restriction Enzyme
  Sequencing primers: 5′ T7; 3′ T7-term
Terms and licenses: Academic/Nonprofit Terms; Industry Terms: Not Available to Industry
Depositor comments: PDB: 3KCI. http://www.thesgc.org/structures/3KCI/
How to cite: HERC2 (3KCI) was a gift from Cheryl Arrowsmith (Addgene plasmid # 25344 ; http://n2t.net/addgene:25344 ; RRID:Addgene_25344)
